Addgene plasmid #138572: pGL4.11-Cd36-promoter
Purpose: Firefly luciferase reporter fused with a 1296 bp fragment of mouse Cd36 promoter
Depositing lab: Lora Hooper. Depositing organization: University of Texas Southwestern Medical Center. Publication: The intestinal microbiota programs diurnal rhythms in host metabolism through histone deacetylase 3. Kuang Z, Wang Y, Li Y, Ye C, Ruhn KA, Behrendt CL, Olson EN, Hooper LV. Science. 2019 Sep 27;365(6460):1428-1434. doi: 10.1126/science.aaw3134. PubMed 31604271.
Backbone
  Vector backbone: pGL4.11
  Backbone manufacturer: Promega
  Backbone size w/o insert (bp): 4818
  Total vector size (bp): 6114
  Modifications to backbone: Digest with KpnI and XhoI and ligate with insert
  Vector type: Luciferase
Growth in bacteria
  Bacterial resistance: Ampicillin, 100 μg/mL
  Growth temperature: 37°C
  Growth strain: DH5alpha
  Copy number: High Copy
Gene/Insert
  Gene/Insert name: Cd36 Promoter
  Species: M. musculus (mouse)
  Insert size (bp): 1296
  GenBank ID: NC_000071.6
  Entrez Gene: Cd36 (a.k.a. FAT, GPIV, Scarb3)
  Promoter: SV40
  Cloning method: Restriction Enzyme; 5′ cloning site KpnI (unknown if destroyed); 3′ cloning site XhoI (unknown if destroyed)
  Sequencing primers: 5′ RVprimer3; 3′ TGGCTTTACCAACAGTACCGGA
Terms and licenses: Academic/Nonprofit Terms; Industry Terms: Not Available to Industry
How to cite: pGL4.11-Cd36-promoter was a gift from Lora Hooper (Addgene plasmid # 138572 ; http://n2t.net/addgene:138572 ; RRID:Addgene_138572)
