[The description below was written by a language model from this plasmid's Addgene catalogue record and pLannotate feature annotations shown in this document.]
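Description:
pGL4.11-Cd36-promoter is a firefly luciferase reporter plasmid built on the Promega pGL4.11 backbone, a promoterless vector meant for testing candidate regulatory DNA in transfected mammalian cells. A 1296 bp fragment of the mouse Cd36 promoter was ligated between the KpnI and XhoI sites upstream of the reporter, so luciferase output reflects the transcriptional activity of that fragment. The reporter is the synthetic luc2 version of firefly luciferase fused at its C-terminus to hPEST, a codon-optimized degradation sequence from mouse ornithine decarboxylase. This shortens the protein's half-life, so the signal follows changes in promoter activity more closely than a stable luciferase would. An SV40 polyadenylation signal terminates the transcript. Upstream of the cloning region, a synthetic poly(A) signal and an RNA polymerase II pause site from the human α2-globin gene limit read-through transcription from the backbone, lowering background. The plasmid is propagated in E. coli through a high-copy ColE1/pUC-type origin and selected with ampicillin via the β-lactamase gene. No mammalian selection marker is annotated.

Two points in the record do not line up. The catalogue lists SV40 as the promoter, but no SV40 promoter is annotated; the only SV40 elements found are the poly(A) signal and an adjacent large T antigen fragment, consistent with the Cd36 fragment itself driving luc2. The stated total size is 6114 bp, whereas the sequenced record is 5,653 nt, and the Cd36 insert is not annotated as a feature. The associated publication concerns microbiota-dependent diurnal rhythms in host metabolism involving histone deacetylase 3, which suggests the plasmid was used to assay regulation of Cd36 transcription in that context.
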