Features (pLannotate 1.2.2; 10 found; start..end, strand, type, name):
    536..2185    +  CDS            luciferase: firefly luciferase synthetic luc2 version of the luciferase gene
   2189..2308    +  CDS            hPEST: PEST degradation sequence from mouse ornithine decarboxylase human codon-optimized
   2360..2481    -  polyA_signal   SV40 poly(A) signal: SV40 polyadenylation signal
   2504..2572    -  CDS            large T antigen (fragment): large T antigen from SV40 (simian virus 40)
   2588..2720    +  CDS            TcR (fragment): tetracycline efflux protein; tet; confers resistance to tetracycline
   2900..3488    -  rep_origin     ori: high-copy-number ColE1/pMB1/pBR322/pUC origin of replication
   3688..4548    -  CDS            AmpR: β-lactamase confers resistance to ampicillin, carbenicillin, and related antibiotics
   4549..4590    -  promoter       AmpR promoter (fragment): bla
   4653..4701    +  polyA_signal   poly(A) signal: synthetic polyadenylation signal
   4715..4806    +  misc_feature   pause site: RNA polymerase II transcriptional pause signal from the human α2 globin gene
>Addgene plasmid #138572 | pGL4.11-Cd36-promoter | addgene full sequence | sequence record 275922 | Addgene NGS Result
CGTTACCACTACGGTCATGGGTTAATAGACAAGGTATATCAGTCCAGCCACATTTGTTTTGCAGGAGAAT
TCCTGGCAAAGCACTCAGGGTTCTGTTTGGGTGGAGAAACTAGATAGGGCGTGAAGGTATAAAAAAGCAT
GCCACACTGTCGTAAGGAGTATTGGGATGGGAATATGTTTATATGGCTCGCCTTAGATAAGATTATAGTA
TGTTAATCACGAAGGGATTAATGTGCAAAACAGAAAAGTTTAAAAACCAAGCATTCTCTCTGTTACTCCT
TCTGCTTCTGGTGAGTTTTTTTATGAACAAAAAGAAGGAGTAGAACCTAGAAATCCAGTGTGGTGAAACA
AACAAAAAGACTTGTTTGTTAGTTGGCAAAATCATCTGTATCAGTAGCATGATTTCTTTGTACTTTGATC
TTTTTGTGCTAATACTTAAGCTTCTTTTTTATGACCTCTTTCTAATAGCTCGAGGATATCAAGATCTGGC
CTCGGCGGCCAAGCTTGGCAATCCGGTACTGTTGGTAAAGCCACCATGGAAGATGCCAAAAACATTAAGA
AGGGCCCAGCGCCATTCTACCCACTCGAAGACGGGACCGCCGGCGAGCAGCTGCACAAAGCCATGAAGCG
CTACGCCCTGGTGCCCGGCACCATCGCCTTTACCGACGCACATATCGAGGTGGACATTACCTACGCCGAG
TACTTCGAGATGAGCGTTCGGCTGGCAGAAGCTATGAAGCGCTATGGGCTGAATACAAACCATCGGATCG
TGGTGTGCAGCGAGAATAGCTTGCAGTTCTTCATGCCCGTGTTGGGTGCCCTGTTCATCGGTGTGGCTGT
GGCCCCAGCTAACGACATCTACAACGAGCGCGAGCTGCTGAACAGCATGGGCATCAGCCAGCCCACCGTC
GTATTCGTGAGCAAGAAAGGGCTGCAAAAGATCCTCAACGTGCAAAAGAAGCTACCGATCATACAAAAGA
TCATCATCATGGATAGCAAGACCGACTACCAGGGCTTCCAAAGCATGTACACCTTCGTGACTTCCCATTT
GCCACCCGGCTTCAACGAGTACGACTTCGTGCCCGAGAGCTTCGACCGGGACAAAACCATCGCCCTGATC
ATGAACAGTAGTGGCAGTACCGGATTGCCCAAGGGCGTAGCCCTACCGCACCGCACCGCTTGTGTCCGAT
TCAGTCATGCCCGCGACCCCATCTTCGGCAACCAGATCATCCCCGACACCGCTATCCTCAGCGTGGTGCC
ATTTCACCACGGCTTCGGCATGTTCACCACGCTGGGCTACTTGATCTGCGGCTTTCGGGTCGTGCTCATG
TACCGCTTCGAGGAGGAGCTATTCTTGCGCAGCTTGCAAGACTATAAGATTCAATCTGCCCTGCTGGTGC
CCACACTATTTAGCTTCTTCGCTAAGAGCACTCTCATCGACAAGTACGACCTAAGCAACTTGCACGAGAT
CGCCAGCGGCGGGGCGCCGCTCAGCAAGGAGGTAGGTGAGGCCGTGGCCAAACGCTTCCACCTACCAGGC
ATCCGCCAGGGCTACGGCCTGACAGAAACAACCAGCGCCATTCTGATCACCCCCGAAGGGGACGACAAGC
CTGGCGCAGTAGGCAAGGTGGTGCCCTTCTTCGAGGCTAAGGTGGTGGACTTGGACACCGGTAAGACACT
GGGTGTGAACCAGCGCGGCGAGCTGTGCGTCCGTGGCCCCATGATCATGAGCGGCTACGTTAACAACCCC
GAGGCTACAAACGCTCTCATCGACAAGGACGGCTGGCTGCACAGCGGCGACATCGCCTACTGGGACGAGG
ACGAGCACTTCTTCATCGTGGACCGGCTGAAGAGCCTGATCAAATACAAGGGCTACCAGGTAGCCCCAGC
CGAACTGGAGAGCATCCTGCTGCAACACCCCAACATCTTCGACGCCGGGGTCGCCGGCCTGCCCGACGAC
GATGCCGGCGAGCTGCCCGCCGCAGTCGTCGTGCTGGAACACGGTAAAACCATGACCGAGAAGGAGATCG
TGGACTATGTGGCCAGCCAGGTTACAACCGCCAAGAAGCTGCGCGGTGGTGTTGTGTTCGTGGACGAGGT
GCCTAAAGGACTGACCGGCAAGTTGGACGCCCGCAAGATCCGCGAGATTCTCATTAAGGCCAAGAAGGGC
GGCAAGATCGCCGTGAATTCTCACGGCTTCCCTCCCGAGGTGGAGGAGCAGGCCGCCGGCACCCTGCCCA
TGAGCTGCGCCCAGGAGAGCGGCATGGATAGACACCCTGCTGCTTGCGCCAGCGCCAGGATCAACGTCTA
AGGCCGCGACTCTAGAGTCGGGGCGGCCGGCCGCTTCGAGCAGACATGATAAGATACATTGATGAGTTTG
GACAAACCACAACTAGAATGCAGTGAAAAAAATGCTTTATTTGTGAAATTTGTGATGCTATTGCTTTATT
TGTAACCATTATAAGCTGCAATAAACAAGTTAACAACAACAATTGCATTCATTTTATGTTTCAGGTTCAG
GGGGAGGTGTGGGAGGTTTTTTAAAGCAAGTAAAACCTCTACAAATGTGGTAAAATCGATAAGGATCCGT
CGACCGATGCCCTTGAGAGCCTTCAACCCAGTCAGCTCCTTCCGGTGGGCGCGGGGCATGACTATCGTCG
CCGCACTTATGACTGTCTTCTTTATCATGCAACTCGTAGGACAGGTGCCGGCAGCGCTCTTCCGCTTCCT
CGCTCACTGACTCGCTGCGCTCGGTCGTTCGGCTGCGGCGAGCGGTATCAGCTCACTCAAAGGCGGTAAT
ACGGTTATCCACAGAATCAGGGGATAACGCAGGAAAGAACATGTGAGCAAAAGGCCAGCAAAAGGCCAGG
AACCGTAAAAAGGCCGCGTTGCTGGCGTTTTTCCATAGGCTCCGCCCCCCTGACGAGCATCACAAAAATC
GACGCTCAAGTCAGAGGTGGCGAAACCCGACAGGACTATAAAGATACCAGGCGTTTCCCCCTGGAAGCTC
CCTCGTGCGCTCTCCTGTTCCGACCCTGCCGCTTACCGGATACCTGTCCGCCTTTCTCCCTTCGGGAAGC
GTGGCGCTTTCTCATAGCTCACGCTGTAGGTATCTCAGTTCGGTGTAGGTCGTTCGCTCCAAGCTGGGCT
GTGTGCACGAACCCCCCGTTCAGCCCGACCGCTGCGCCTTATCCGGTAACTATCGTCTTGAGTCCAACCC
GGTAAGACACGACTTATCGCCACTGGCAGCAGCCACTGGTAACAGGATTAGCAGAGCGAGGTATGTAGGC
GGTGCTACAGAGTTCTTGAAGTGGTGGCCTAACTACGGCTACACTAGAAGAACAGTATTTGGTATCTGCG
CTCTGCTGAAGCCAGTTACCTTCGGAAAAAGAGTTGGTAGCTCTTGATCCGGCAAACAAACCACCGCTGG
TAGCGGTGGTTTTTTTGTTTGCAAGCAGCAGATTACGCGCAGAAAAAAAGGATCTCAAGAAGATCCTTTG
ATCTTTTCTACGGGGTCTGACGCTCAGTGGAACGAAAACTCACGTTAAGGGATTTTGGTCATGAGATTAT
CAAAAAGGATCTTCACCTAGATCCTTTTAAATTAAAAATGAAGTTTTAAATCAATCTAAAGTATATATGA
GTAAACTTGGTCTGACAGCGGCCGCAAATGCTAAACCACTGCAGTGGTTACCAGTGCTTGATCAGTGAGG
CACCGATCTCAGCGATCTGCCTATTTCGTTCGTCCATAGTGGCCTGACTCCCCGTCGTGTAGATCACTAC
GATTCGTGAGGGCTTACCATCAGGCCCCAGCGCAGCAATGATGCCGCGAGAGCCGCGTTCACCGGCCCCC
GATTTGTCAGCAATGAACCAGCCAGCAGGGAGGGCCGAGCGAAGAAGTGGTCCTGCTACTTTGTCCGCCT
CCATCCAGTCTATGAGCTGCTGTCGTGATGCTAGAGTAAGAAGTTCGCCAGTGAGTAGTTTCCGAAGAGT
TGTGGCCATTGCTACTGGCATCGTGGTATCACGCTCGTCGTTCGGTATGGCTTCGTTCAACTCTGGTTCC
CAGCGGTCAAGCCGGGTCACATGATCACCCATATTATGAAGAAATGCAGTCAGCTCCTTAGGGCCTCCGA
TCGTTGTCAGAAGTAAGTTGGCCGCGGTGTTGTCGCTCATGGTAATGGCAGCACTACACAATTCTCTTAC
CGTCATGCCATCCGTAAGATGCTTTTCCGTGACCGGCGAGTACTCAACCAAGTCGTTTTGTGAGTAGTGT
ATACGGCGACCAAGCTGCTCTTGCCCGGCGTCTATACGGGACAACACCGCGCCACATAGCAGTACTTTGA
AAGTGCTCATCATCGGGAATCGTTCTTCGGGGCGGAAAGACTCAAGGATCTTGCCGCTATTGAGATCCAG
TTCGATATAGCCCACTCTTGCACCCAGTTGATCTTCAGCATCTTTTACTTTCACCAGCGTTTCGGGGTGT
GCAAAAACAGGCAAGCAAAATGCCGCAAAGAAGGGAATGAGTGCGACACGAAAATGTTGGATGCTCATAC
TCGTCCTTTTTCAATATTATTGAAGCATTTATCAGGGTTACTAGTACGTCTCTCAAGGATAAGTAAGTAA
TATTAAGGTACGGGAGGTATTGGACAGGCCGCAATAAAATATCTTTATTTTCATTACATCTGTGTGTTGG
TTTTTTGTGTGAATCGATAGTACTAACATACGCTCTCCATCAAAACAAAACGAAACAAAACAAACTAGCA
AAATAGGCTGTCCCCAGTGCAAGTGCAGGTGCCAGAACATTTCTCTGGCCTAACTGGCCGGTACCAGAAA
GGCTTATGGTTGTACTCAGAGTATTTTATAAATGCTCTCTGTGTGCCTTATCTTTTCTTGGTTCTATTGG
CATCTGTGTAGCGCTCTTGGCTATGGGCATTTTGATGTTACACAAAACTGTTCTAAAGTACAAACCACAG
GTATACACCACACCATGAAGGGTTAAACACCATCATAAAACTGTCACTGAAGCCCAACTTCTTCTTCAAG
TATTGATCAAAAAGACACGATTCTATCAGTTTTGTTACAGCAGGATCCTGTTGTTCTGTAAATTGCTTCT
TTCCAATGTTATATAATACCCACACAAAATAAGATATTGCAAATTAAACTGCCTGCATGGAGTGCATAGT
AGCAATACTACTGTATTTAAGAGCATTGACATGAATCTCTACATAGGAAAAAAATAATGCTACTAGAATT
GGATACACAAGGGAATCTTTAAGAATAACAAAAAACCAACTATAATATATACATATTATATTTGTATCTT
CAAATTCTTTAGCATATGTTTTGTCAAAATCATTGATAATGAAATCAGAAACCATATACTTTTAAAAGTT
TCTGGAATGTTTTCCACACTGTATGGGGAAAGTTTCAGGCATGAACATAAAAACTGGAAAGGAAGTGGAA
TTTTCATTAATGCTATGATTATATTAAAGAAAATAGTAGTATTGATTTTGTGATAATGTTTTTTCCTCTG
CATTTTTTTTGTTGTTGTTTTGACAGGTAGTTTACAAATGATTTGAAGTGCTGATCCTTTCAGAGTCTCA
ACAGATTATTTCTTAAACAGCTCATACATTGCTGTTTATGCATGAATTAGGTA
