>Addgene plasmid #138572 | pGL4.11-Cd36-promoter | depositor partial sequence | sequence record 267795 | insert
AGAAAGGCTTATGGTTGTACTCAGAGTATTTTATAAATGCTCTCTGTGTGCCTTATCTTTTCTTGGTTCT
ATTGGCATCTGTGTAGCGCTCTTGGCTATGGGCATTTTGATGTTACACAAAACTGTTCTAAAGTACAAAC
CACAGGTATACACCACACCATGAAGGGTTAAACACCATCATAAAACTGTCACTGAAGCCCAACTTCTTCT
TCAAGTATTGATCAAAAAGACACGATTCTATCAGTTTTGTTACAGCAGGATCCTGTTGTTCTGTAAATTG
CTTCTTTCCAATGTTATATAATACCCACACAAAATAAGATATTGCAAATTAAACTGCCTGCATGGAGTGC
ATAGTAGCAATACTACTGTATTTAAGAGCATTGACATGAATCTCTACATAGGAAAAAAATAATGCTACTA
GAATTGGATACACAAGGGAATCTTTAAGAATAACAAAAAACCAACTATAATATATACATATTATATTTGT
ATCTTCAAATTCTTTAGCATATGTTTTGTCAAAATCATTGATAATGAAATCAGAAACCATATACTTTTAA
AAGTTTCTGGAATGTTTTCCACACTGTATGGGGAAAGTTTCAGGCATGAACATAAAAACTGGAAAGGAAG
TGGAATTTTCATTAATGCTATGATTATATTAAAGAAAATAGTAGTATTGATTTTGTGATAATGTTTTTTC
CTCTGCATTTTTTTTGTTGTTGTTTTGACAGGTAGTTTACAAATGATTTGAAGTGCTGATCCTTTCAGAG
TCTCAACAGATTATTTCTTAAACAGCTCATACATTGCTGTTTATGCATGAATTAGGTACGTTACCACTAC
GGTCATGGGTTAATAGACAAGGTATATCAGTCCAGCCACATTTGTTTTGCAGGAGAATTCCTGGCAAAGC
ACTCAGGGTTCTGTTTGGGTGGAGAAACTAGATAGGGCGTGAAGGTATAAAAAAGCATGCCACACTGTCG
TAAGGAGTATTGGGATGGGAATATGTTTATATGGCTCGCCTTAGATAAGATTATAGTATGTTAATCACGA
AGGGATTAATGTGCAAAACAGAAAAGTTTAAAAACCAAGCATTCTCTCTGTTACTCCTTCTGCTTCTGGT
GAGTTTTTTTATGAACAAAAAGAAGGAGTAGAACCTAGAAATCCAGTGTGGTGAAACAAACAAAAAGACT
TGTTTGTTAGTTGGCAAAATCATCTGTATCAGTAGCATGATTTCTTTGTACTTTGATCTTTTTGTGCTAA
TACTTAAGCTTCTTTTTTATGACCTCTTTCTAATAG
